>Addgene plasmid #206929 | pAAV MP-135 mRFP-3MREs (AAV-alpha) | addgene full sequence | sequence record 407724 | Addgene NGS Result
CTCGTGCACCCAACTGATCTTCAGCATCTTTTACTTTCACCAGCGTTTCTGGGTGAGCAAAAACAGGAAG
GCAAAATGCCGCAAAAAAGGGAATAAGGGCGACACGGAAATGTTGAATACTCATACTCTTCCTTTTTCAA
TATTATTGAAGCATTTATCAGGGTTATTGTCTCATGAGCGGATACATATTTGAATGTATTTAGAAAAATA
AACAAATAGGGGTTCCGCGCACATTTCCCCGAAAAGTGCCACCTAAATTGTAAGCGTTAATATTTTGTTA
AAATTCGCGTTAAATTTTTGTTAAATCAGCTCATTTTTTAACCAATAGGCCGAAATCGGCAAAATCCCTT
ATAAATCAAAAGAATAGACCGAGATAGGGT
[37 nt withheld, positions 381-417]
AAAGAACGTGGACTCCAACGTCAAAGG
[49 nt withheld, positions 445-493]
T
[91 nt withheld, positions 495-585]
G
[124 nt withheld, positions 587-710]
CCCATTCGCCATTCAGGCTGCGCAACTGTTGGGAAGGGCGATCGGTGCGGGCCTCTTCGCTATTACGCCA
GCTGCGCGCTCGCTCGCTCACTGAGGCCGCCCGGGCAAAGCCCGGGCGTCGGGCGACCTTTGGTCGCCCG
GCCTCAGTGAGCGAGCGAGCGCGCAGAGAGGGAGTGGCCAACTCCATCACTAGGGGTTCCTTGTAGTTAA
TGATTAACCCGCCATGCTACTTATCTACGTAGCCATGCTCTAGGAAGAGTACCATTGACGTCAATAATGA
CGTATGTTCCCATAGTAACGCCAATAGGGACTTTCCATTGACGTCAATGGGTGGAGTATTTACGGTAAAC
TGCCCACTTGGCAGTACATCAAGTGTATCATATGACGCGTGAATTCCATTTGTAACAAAAACTCATTATT
TACAGATGAGAAATTTATATTGTCAGCGTAATATCTGTGAGGCTAAACAGAGCTGGAGAGTATATAAAAG
CAGTGCGCCTTGGTGCAGAAGTACAGAGCTTAGGACACAGAGCTAGCTGCAGAAGTTGGTCGTGAGGCAC
TGGGCAGGTAAGTATCAAGGTTACAAGACAGGTTTAAGGAGACCAATAGAAACTGGGCTTGTCGAGACAG
AGAAGACTCTTGCGTTTCTGATAGGCACCTATTGGTCTTACTGACATCCACTTTGCCTTTCTCTCCACAG
GTGTCCACTCCCAGTTCAATTCACTGTGCACCGGTCGCCACCATGGCCTCCTCCGAGGACGTCATCAAGG
AGTTCATGCGCTTCAAGGTGCGCATGGAGGGCTCCGTGAACGGCCACGAGTTCGAGATCGAGGGCGAGGG
CGAGGGCCGCCCCTACGAGGGCACCCAGACCGCCAAGCTGAAGGTGACCAAGGGCGGCCCCCTGCCCTTC
GCCTGGGACATCCTGTCCCCTCAGTTCCAGTACGGCTCCAAGGCCTACGTGAAGCACCCCGCCGACATCC
CCGACTACTTGAAGCTGTCCTTCCCCGAGGGCTTCAAGTGGGAGCGCGTGATGAACTTCGAGGACGGCGG
CGTGGTGACCGTGACCCAGGACTCCTCCCTGCAGGACGGCGAGTTCATCTACAAGGTGAAGCTGCGCGGC
ACCAACTTCCCCTCCGACGGCCCCGTAATGCAGAAGAAGACCATGGGCTGGGAGGCCTCCACCGAGCGGA
TGTACCCCGAGGACGGCGCCCTGAAGGGCGAGATCAAGATGAGGCTGAAGCTGAAGGACGGCGGCCACTA
CGACGCCGAGGTCAAGACCACCTACATGGCCAAGAAGCCCGTGCAGCTGCCCGGCGCCTACAAGACCGAC
ATCAAGCTGGACATCACCTCCCACAACGAGGACTACACCATCGTGGAACAGTACGAGCGCGCCGAGGGCC
GCCACTCCACCGGCGCCTAAATGCATAGCCAAGCTCAGACGGATCCGAAGCCAAGCTCAGACGGATCCGA
AGCCAAGCTCAGACGGATCCGAAAGCTTCGTACGCTATACGGTCTACTACGTACGCTATACGGTCTACTA
CGTACGCTATACGGTCTACTACTCGAGAGTGAATTCTACCAGTGCCATAAGTGAATTCTACCAGTGCCAT
AAGTGAATTCTACCAGTGCCATATCTAGAATCGATAATCAACCTCTGGATTACAAAATTTGTGAAAGATT
GACTGGTATTCTTAACTATGTTGCTCCTTTTACGCTATGTGGATACGCTGCTTTAATGCCTTTGTATCAT
GCTATTGCTTCCCGTATGGCTTTCATTTTCTCCTCCTTGTATAAATCCTGGTTGCTGTCTCTTTATGAGG
AGTTGTGGCCCGTTGTCAGGCAACGTGGCGTGGTGTGCACTGTGTTTGCTGACGCAACCCCCACTGGTTG
GGGCATTGCCACCACCTGTCAGCTCCTTTCCGGGACTTTCGCTTTCCCCCTCCCTATTGCCACGGCGGAA
CTCATCGCCGCCTGCCTTGCCCGCTGCTGGACAGGGGCTCGGCTGTTGGGCACTGACAATTCCGTGGTGT
TGTCGGGGAAATCATCGTCCTTTCCTTGGCTGCTCGCCTGTGTTGCCACCTGGATTCTGCGCGGGACGTC
CTTCTGCTACGTCCCTTCGGCCCTCAATCCAGCGGACCTTCCTTCCCGCGGCCTGCTGCCGGCTCTGCGG
CCTCTTCCGCGTCTTCGCCTTCGCCCTCAGACGAGTCGGATCTCCCTTTGGGCCGCCTCCCCGCATCGAT
ACCGTCGACCCGGGCGGCCGCTTCGAGCAGACATGATAAGATACATTGATGAGTTTGGACAAACCACAAC
TAGAATGCAGTGAAAAAAATGCTTTATTTGTGAAATTTGTGATGCTATTGCTTTATTTGTAACCATTATA
AGCTGCAATAAACAAGTTAACAACAACAATTGCATTCATTTTATGTTTCAGGTTCAGGGGGAGATGTGGG
AGGTTTTTTAAAGCAAGTAAAACCTCTACAAATGTGGTAAAATCGATAAGGATCTTCCTAGAGCATGGCT
ACGTAGATAAGTAGCATGGCGGGTTAATCATTAACTACAAGGAACCCCTAGTGATGGAGTTGGCCACTCC
CTCTCTGCGCGCTCGCTCGCTCACTGAGGCCGGGCGACCAAAGGTCGCCCGACGCCCGGGCTTTGCCCGG
GCGGCCTCAGTGAGCGAGCGAGCGCGCAGCTGCATTAATGAATCGGCCAACGCGCGGGGAGAGGCGGTTT
GCGTATTGGGCGCTCTTCCGCTTCCTCGCTCACTGACTCGCTGCGCTCGGTCGTTCGGCTGCGGCGAGCG
GTATCAGCTCACTCAAAGGCGGTAATACGGTTATCCACAGAATCAGGGGATAACGCAGGAAAGAACATGT
GAGCAAAAGGCCAGCAAAAGGCCAGGAACCGTAAAAAGGCCGCGTTGCTGGCGTTTTTCCATAGGCTCCG
CCCCCCTGACGAGCATCACAAAAATCGACGCTCAAGTCAGAGGTGGCGAAACCCGACAGGACTATAAAGA
TACCAGGCGTTTCCCCCTGGAAGCTCCCTCGTGCGCTCTCCTGTTCCGACCCTGCCGCTTACCGGATACC
TGTCCGCCTTTCTCCCTTCGGGAAGCGTGGCGCTTTCTCATAGCTCACGCTGTAGGTATCTCAGTTCGGT
GTAGGTCGTTCGCTCCAAGCTGGGCTGTGTGCACGAACCCCCCGTTCAGCCCGACCGCTGCGCCTTATCC
GGTAACTATCGTCTTGAGTCCAACCCGGTAAGACACGACTTATCGCCACTGGCAGCAGCCACTGGTAACA
GGATTAGCAGAGCGAGGTATGTAGGCGGTGCTACAGAGTTCTTGAAGTGGTGGCCTAACTACGGCTACAC
TAGAAGAACAGTATTTGGTATCTGCGCTCTGCTGAAGCCAGTTACCTTCGGAAAAAGAGTTGGTAGCTCT
TGATCCGGCAAACAAACCACCGCTGGTAGCGGTGGTTTTTTTGTTTGCAAGCAGCAGATTACGCGCAGAA
AAAAAGGATCTCAAGAAGATCCTTTGATCTTTTCTACGGGGTCTGACGCTCAGTGGAACGAAAACTCACG
TTAAGGGATTTTGGTCATGAGATTATCAAAAAGGATCTTCACCTAGATCCTTTTAAATTAAAAATGAAGT
TTTAAATCAATCTAAAGTATATATGAGTAAACTTGGTCTGACAGTTACCAATGCTTAATCAGTGAGGCAC
CTATCTCAGCGATCTGTCTATTTCGTTCATCCATAGTTGCCTGACTCCCCGTCGTGTAGATAACTACGAT
ACGGGAGGGCTTACCATCTGGCCCCAGTGCTGCAATGATACCGCGAGACCCACGCTCACCGGCTCCAGAT
TTATCAGCAATAAACCAGCCAGCCGGAAGGGCCGAGCGCAGAAGTGGTCCTGCAACTTTATCCGCCTCCA
TCCAGTCTATTAATTGTTGCCGGGAAGCTAGAGTAAGTAGTTCGCCAGTTAATAGTTTGCGCAACGTTGT
TGCCATTGCTACAGGCATCGTGGTGTCACGCTCGTCGTTTGGTATGGCTTCATTCAGCTCCGGTTCCCAA
CGATCAAGGCGAGTTACATGATCCCCCATGTTGTGCAAAAAAGCGGTTAGCTCCTTCGGTCCTCCGATCG
TTGTCAGAAGTAAGTTGGCCGCAGTGTTATCACTCATGGTTATGGCAGCACTGCATAATTCTCTTACTGT
CATGCCATCCGTAAGATGCTTTTCTGTGACTGGTGAGTACTCAACCAAGTCATTCTGAGAATAGTGTATG
CGGCGACCGAGTTGCTCTTGCCCGGCGTCAATACGGGATAATACCGCGCCACATAGCAGAACTTTAAAAG
TGCTCATCATTGGAAAACGTTCTTCGGGGCGAAAACTCTCAAGGATCTTACCGCTGTTGAGATCCAGTTC
GATGTAACCCA
Features (pLannotate 1.2.2; 14 found; start..end, strand, type, name):
    125..229     -  promoter       AmpR promoter: bla
    282..710     -  rep_origin     f1 ori (sequence partly withheld): f1 bacteriophage origin of replication; arrow indicates direction of (+) strand synthesis
    715..784     -  CDS            lacZα (fragment): LacZα fragment of β-galactosidase; lacZ fragment
    779..911     -  repeat_region  AAV2 ITR (fragment): inverted terminal repeat of adeno-associated virus serotype 2 inverted
    972..1094    +  enhancer       CMV enhancer (fragment): human cytomegalovirus immediate early enhancer
   1278..1410    +  intron         chimeric intron: chimera between introns from human β-globin and immunoglobulin heavy chain genes
   1453..2130    +  CDS            mRFP1: monomeric derivative of DsRed (Campbell et al., 2002) mammalian codon-optimized
   2356..2944    +  misc_feature   WPRE: woodchuck hepatitis virus posttranscriptional regulatory element
   2987..3108    -  polyA_signal   SV40 poly(A) signal: SV40 polyadenylation signal
   3131..3199    -  CDS            large T antigen (fragment): large T antigen from SV40 (simian virus 40)
   3270..3403    +  repeat_region  AAV2 ITR: inverted terminal repeat of adeno-associated virus serotype 2 inverted
   3397..3453    -  CDS            lacI (fragment): lac repressor; lacI; The lac repressor binds to the lac operator to inhibit transcription in E. coli. This inhibition can be relieved by adding lactose or isopropyl-β-D-thiogalactopyranoside (IPTG).
   3636..4224    -  rep_origin     ori: high-copy-number ColE1/pMB1/pBR322/pUC origin of replication
   4395..124     -  CDS            AmpR (across the origin): β-lactamase; bla; confers resistance to ampicillin, carbenicillin, and related antibiotics
