[The description below was written by a language model from this plasmid's Addgene catalogue record and pLannotate feature annotations shown in this document.]
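Description:
pAAV MP-135 mRFP-3MREs (AAV-alpha) is an AAV transfer plasmid for mammalian expression, designed to restrict transgene expression to alpha cells when delivered by recombinant AAV to human pancreatic islets. It is maintained in E. coli through a ColE1/pUC-type origin and selected with ampicillin via the β-lactamase gene and its promoter. An f1 phage origin is also present. Although the annotated origin is of the high-copy type, the catalogue lists the plasmid as low copy. It specifies a recombination-deficient host strain, which is common for plasmids with repeat-rich ITRs. Short lacZα, lacI and SV40 large T antigen fragments in the annotation look like backbone or cloning remnants rather than functional parts.

The packaged genome lies between two AAV2 inverted terminal repeats, one of which is annotated as only a fragment. These repeats provide the cis signals for replication and encapsidation. Expression is driven by the MP-135 promoter. The record does not define its composition, and the annotation picks up only a CMV enhancer fragment in this region, followed by a chimeric β-globin/immunoglobulin intron that can aid transcript processing. The payload is a 678 bp, mammalian codon-optimised mRFP1, a monomeric DsRed-derived red fluorescent reporter. Downstream are a WPRE, which enhances transcript stability and expression, and an SV40 polyadenylation signal.

The "3MREs" in the name probably refers to three microRNA recognition elements in the 3′ untranslated region, a common way to silence expression in non-target cells. These elements are not annotated, and the record does not identify the microRNAs. The unannotated gap between mRFP1 and the WPRE is a plausible location for them. The construct serves as a fluorescent reporter for alpha cell-specific AAV expression.
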