Addgene plasmid #206929: pAAV MP-135 mRFP-3MREs (AAV-alpha)
Purpose: Alpha cell-specific gene expression from AAV in human pancreatic islets
Depositing lab: Markus Grompe. Depositing organization: Oregon Health & Science University.
Backbone
  Vector backbone: pAAV MP-135-3MREs
  Backbone manufacturer: Sunghee Chai, Markus Grompe
  Backbone size w/o insert (bp): 4455
  Vector type: Mammalian Expression, AAV
Growth in bacteria
  Bacterial resistance: Ampicillin, 100 μg/mL
  Growth temperature: 30°C
  Growth strain: NEB Stable
  Copy number: Low Copy
Gene/Insert
  Gene/Insert name: mRFP
  Species: Synthetic
  Insert size (bp): 678
  Promoter: MP-135
  Cloning method: Ligation Independent Cloning
Terms and licenses: Academic/Nonprofit Terms; Industry Terms: Not Available to Industry
How to cite: pAAV MP-135 mRFP-3MREs (AAV-alpha) was a gift from Markus Grompe (Addgene plasmid # 206929 ; http://n2t.net/addgene:206929 ; RRID:Addgene_206929)
